Addgene plasmid #1599: L3809
Purpose: (Empty Backbone)
Depositing lab: Andrew Fire. Depositing organization: Carnegie Institution for Science.
Backbone
  Vector backbone: Unknown
  Backbone size (bp): 10970
  Vector type: Worm Expression
Growth in bacteria
  Bacterial resistance: Ampicillin, 100 μg/mL
  Growth temperature: 37°C
  Growth strain: DH5alpha
  Copy number: Unknown
Gene/Insert
  Gene/Insert name: None
  Tag / fusion protein: let858enh>>, let858enh<<, let858-455, let858Tsa, T7p, gfpN, IVSR, gfpS65C, IVSS, IVST, gfpC, let858smgUTR, l...
  Cloning method: Restriction Enzyme
Terms and licenses: Academic/Nonprofit Terms; Industry Terms: Not Available to Industry
Depositor comments: See Fire Lab Vector Kit Documentation 1997. Fire Lab Miniprep Number pPD118.64, Ligation number L3809.
How to cite: L3809 was a gift from Andrew Fire (Addgene plasmid # 1599 ; http://n2t.net/addgene:1599 ; RRID:Addgene_1599)
