[The description below was written by a language model from this plasmid's Addgene catalogue record and pLannotate feature annotations shown in this document.]
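Description:
L3809 (Fire Lab miniprep pPD118.64) is a 10,970 bp Caenorhabditis elegans expression vector from the 1997 Fire Lab Vector Kit, catalogued as an empty backbone with no user insert. The parental backbone is recorded as unknown, but the feature table shows a standard E. coli plasmid core: a high-copy ColE1/pUC-type origin of replication, a β-lactamase gene with its own promoter for ampicillin selection, and residual lac promoter, operator, CAP-site and lacI fragments typical of pUC-derived cloning vectors.

The worm-specific part is built around let-858, a C. elegans gene whose product is a CWC22-family protein needed for pre-mRNA splicing, early embryogenesis and tissue differentiation. The catalogue component list, which is truncated in the record, names two let-858 enhancer elements in opposite orientations, a let-858 promoter segment and trans-splice acceptor, a T7 promoter, a GFP coding region carrying the S65C mutation and split into segments by synthetic introns (IVS R, S and T), and a let-858 "smg" UTR. In agreement with this, the annotation finds a short let-858 fragment at the start of the sequence, a partial T7 promoter on the reverse strand just upstream of GFP, a GFP reading frame (matched by the software to yEGFP, although the record specifies gfpS65C), and several let-858 coding fragments covering about 3 kb downstream of GFP. This suggests a GFP reporter placed within let-858 genomic sequence. Artificial introns are generally included in such reporters to improve expression in worms.

The record gives no specific purpose beyond worm expression and refers users to the kit documentation for details. The design fits a let-858-driven GFP reporter or fusion vector.
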