Features (pLannotate 1.2.2; 13 found; start..end, strand, type, name):
      1..153     +  CDS            let-858 (fragment): CWC22_CAEEL - Experimental evidence at transcript level: Swiss-Prot protein existence level 2. Required for pre-mRNA splicing and for exon-junction complex (EJC) assembly. Hinders EIF4A3 from non-specifically binding RNA and escorts it to the splicing machinery to promote EJC assembly on mature mRNAs. Through its role in EJC assembly, required for nonsense-mediated mRNA decay (By similarity). Required for early embryogenesis and tissue differentiation. From Caenorhabditis elegans.
   3536..3553    -  promoter       T7 promoter (fragment): promoter for bacteriophage T7 RNA polymerase
   3573..4436    +  CDS            yEGFP: yEGFP is a fluorescent protein published in 1997.
   4638..5006    +  CDS            let-858 (fragment): CWC22_CAEEL - Experimental evidence at transcript level: Swiss-Prot protein existence level 2. Required for pre-mRNA splicing and for exon-junction complex (EJC) assembly. Hinders EIF4A3 from non-specifically binding RNA and escorts it to the splicing machinery to promote EJC assembly on mature mRNAs. Through its role in EJC assembly, required for nonsense-mediated mRNA decay (By similarity). Required for early embryogenesis and tissue differentiation. From Caenorhabditis elegans.
   5050..5433    +  CDS            let-858 (fragment): CWC22_CAEEL - Experimental evidence at transcript level: Swiss-Prot protein existence level 2. Required for pre-mRNA splicing and for exon-junction complex (EJC) assembly. Hinders EIF4A3 from non-specifically binding RNA and escorts it to the splicing machinery to promote EJC assembly on mature mRNAs. Through its role in EJC assembly, required for nonsense-mediated mRNA decay (By similarity). Required for early embryogenesis and tissue differentiation. From Caenorhabditis elegans.
   5480..7855    +  CDS            let-858 (fragment): CWC22_CAEEL - Experimental evidence at transcript level: Swiss-Prot protein existence level 2. Required for pre-mRNA splicing and for exon-junction complex (EJC) assembly. Hinders EIF4A3 from non-specifically binding RNA and escorts it to the splicing machinery to promote EJC assembly on mature mRNAs. Through its role in EJC assembly, required for nonsense-mediated mRNA decay (By similarity). Required for early embryogenesis and tissue differentiation. From Caenorhabditis elegans.
   8715..8819    +  promoter       AmpR promoter: bla
   8820..9680    +  CDS            AmpR: β-lactamase; bla; confers resistance to ampicillin, carbenicillin, and related antibiotics
   9851..10439   +  rep_origin     ori: high-copy-number ColE1/pMB1/pBR322/pUC origin of replication
  10622..10714   +  CDS            lacI (fragment): lac repressor; lacI; The lac repressor binds to the lac operator to inhibit transcription in E. coli. This inhibition can be relieved by adding lactose or isopropyl-β-D-thiogalactopyranoside (IPTG).
  10727..10748   +  protein_bind   CAP binding site: CAP binding activates transcription in the presence of cAMP. E. coli catabolite activator protein
  10763..10793   +  promoter       lac promoter: promoter for the E. coli lac operon
  10797..10819   +  protein_bind   lac operator (fragment): The lac repressor binds to the lac operator to inhibit transcription in E. coli. This inhibition can be relieved by adding lactose or isopropyl-β-D-thiogalactopyranoside (IPTG). lac repressor encoded by lacI
>Addgene plasmid #1599 | L3809 | depositor full sequence | sequence record 209 | Author sequence
AAGCTTCTGGAGATTGCTCCAGCAGCTCTTAACAGTGTCTACGACCGTCTTCGTGCAATTCTCATGGAAA
CTGAAAGATCGGAAAATGCACTGGATCGACGTATTCAGTATATGATTGAGACTGCAATGCAGATTCGAAA
GGACAAATTTGCGGTAAGGTAGAATATATAAATAGTTTATTAGAAAAAAATAAATTAGAATAATTTAAAT
TCCTACTAGCCAATCAGGCGACCTTTTTGCGCATAGTTCTATTATTGAAAAATTTGGAGAATTTCTCATA
TTCTCGCTCGGAAATCTGGAATTCGACGAGATCTTCTGGCTTCTGTGCAGCTGCATCGCTTTGTGCTCCC
TTTCTCGCTTGTCTTCTGTGTACACCAAGAACCTTGTTGAGTTCATCAACTGAATCTGTGACTGGCTTGT
TGCTCACTGGATGCACTAGACGACTGATTCTCGAGAAATCAGATTGAGTTGCGATTAGGGTGACCTAGAA
ATTGGGAATAATACGAACTTTTGAAAATATTCAGGAGGATTAAAAAAATTATTCTCGACAATCCTACAAA
TTTACTTATTGCACCATGTTGCTCCAACATTTTTCATTAAAAGTTAATGAAAAAATGTAGAAAATCGGAA
ATTGGCAATTTTCAGACCATTTTTAAGCATTTTCAAAAAAAAATTGCAGCTGAAATAAATGTCATTTTCA
GATAAATCGAGCGATTTTCTGTTGTCTGACACTAGTTTTTAGTTTTAAAAAATGTTGGAAGAACATGGTG
CAATAGGTAATTTCATAGAATTTCCATGTGTTTTTTTTCAATTAACCAATTATCCAAATCTTCCAAACTC
ACATTTTGCGGAGCTGGGCTATCAAGAATCTGCTGCAGTTTTATAAGACGAGCATCTCTGATATCACTGA
AAATTAATTTTTAATCAAAACTTGAATATCAACTAAACCCACTTATTAACTTTCTCGATCTTCTGTCGTT
CGGTACGATGACGGTGAAGAAGCCAATTGTAGTAGTTGATTTGGTTCAAGTCCTTTCGGTGTTGTACGTC
AGTGTCCTGCAATGCTATTTAGTTATAACTTAGGCCTAAGATTCAATTTAATGAAGTGATTAAATTTGTT
CTCTGAACCTCTTAAGATGATCTTTTGGATTAGAAACATATAAGACAGGTTTACCTATCTATTAAAAAAC
AGATCAAAATAGATACGACCAAATCGGATAATCCATGCCTACCTGGCATCTAGGAACGTGTTCTTAGAAG
ATTTCTTACGTAATCGTATGAAGAAATAACAATTTGATCGTTGGCCAGCAAAAATAGGGTTTTAAGTGGG
ATAGTGTTTTTATTAGCTAACCGGAAAATTTTATAGTTTTTTTTTGCAAGAAACCACTGAAAACCCCCTA
ATTGTATACATTTTTTGGAGCAGCTTCTGGTCTTTTTGAGCAATAAAATTCGATAAAACAGAATTTAAGT
GTAAATTGTTCACATTTAGTTTCTATTTTATCAAATTTTGTTGCTCAAAAACATTCGAAGCTGCTCTAAA
AAAATGCATTAAAAAAGGGGTTTTCAGTGGTTTTTCACATTAAAAAAGCTAATTTTAACTAAAAATCCAT
CATATTTCCAACTTTGTCACAACAATAAAATGCTGGTCAAAATGTGTTCGAAAAAATGTTTTTTTTTTTA
ATTTTTATAATTTAAAAATAGTTTTCTTTCGCTGGGACACATACATTTTTGGGCGTAAATTTTCAGTTCA
AATTTCCATTTTTACAACCATAATCATAAAGCTACGTCTGATCTCTCTCGCACTTACCTGCGCCTGATTC
GAAAGAACAACCGTAGCCAAAAGAACAAGAAGAACAAGCACGTAGTTGTGGTAGTGGACGTTCATCACGC
AATACTGACCAATGGTCGTGGGGTCTCACTTTCCGTACTATTGAGAGAGGGGAGACTGAAGATGGCAATT
GAGGACAGTGTCTTCGACGCACGCATGCATCCATAAGCATAATCCAGGAGGGATGGAGAGAAAAATCTTG
TTTCTAAGCCCCTCCCTTTGTAATACATACACATATCTAATACCGAAGAATGGCTAATTGAATGGACGTC
AGCTGTTGCTGTAGTTGCCAAGGCATCATCGATGAAATAACTGAAAGAAAGAATTAAATAATTATTGCAG
GCGTATCCGGCGGTCATTGAAGACTTGGACTTGATTGAGGAGGAGGATCAGATCATCCATACACTTAATT
TGGAGGATGCGGTTGATCCGGAAAATGGGCTTAGTAAGTGACTGACCACACGCGGGGGGCATTAATTTAA
TAAATTGAATTCCATTTCAGATGTGTTCAAACTAGATCCAGAATTCGAAAAGAACGAGGAGGTTTATGAG
GAGATCCGTAAGGAAATCATTGGAAACGCCGATATTTCGGATGAGGATGGTGGCGACGAGTTGGATGATG
AAGAAGAGGGTAGTGATGTGGAAGAGGCTCCGAAGAAGACTACAGAGATTATTGATAATACTGATCAGAA
TTGACTGCTTTCAGAAGGTATTCATTTTGAGTTTTGGGCCGGCAAATCTGTAAGTTGCCGGTTGCCGAAA
ATTTGCTGAATTTGCCGGAAAAAAAAATTCCGGAATTTATTTAAAAACTTTTTGTAAAAATTAAATTAAA
TTTGCAACTTTTCAGAGAAGTCTACCTGACAATGCAATCATCTTTGGACTACCAAGAAGCTGCTCACAAA
TTGCTGAAAATGAAGATTCCAGACAGCATGCAGGTCAGCGATGTTGCAAAGAAAAATTTTCGACCAAAAA
AACCAACCAATCATAAAATTTAAAAAAAAACTCCGTTTTTTTCTTTTTTTTTATACGAGAAAAACCAAAA
AAATGTATTTTTGCCAAATTCTAAAATACTATCCCCGAAATTTTCAATATTTTCTCTTTCAGAACGAACT
CTGCGCGATGCTTGTCGATTGTTGTGCTCAACAGCGTACCTACGAGCGATTCTACGGAATGCTGAGAACA
CGTTAAACACGAAGATCATATTTATTTTGAGACCCGGATGCTCTGAAAATGTCTGACATAGATTTAAAAA
AGCATATATATATTTTTCATTTTCAACGTGAAAGTTTTGTGCAACTTTATAGAATCTCCTATTGGCACAT
TGTTTTTTATTTAACTGAGGCAGTTTTTGAACACCTTTTTGAAACTTTGAATCTCTTTGAAGTATACTGT
CGAAAAGACTGACTTGAGCGTTCGAAATGCCAGAAGAAAACTATATTTGAATCTCGCGCTAAATTGAGAA
ATGCAACCGCGCTCCACTGGACAATTGGAAAAAAAATTTATTCGGAGGCGACAACGGTATTTTCGAAATT
GATTTTCTGTGTATTTTCTCATTTTTTATAAATTCTTCTTTGATTTATCGTTCGTTTGTGAGAAATTTAA
TTGTATTCAAACTTTTTTATAGTAAGATACCGGTGGTACCGCTAGCCGTACGAACCCGGGTTCTAGAGGA
TCCTATCGATTCGCGGCCGCTGTACACCCGGGTGCCCTATAGTGAGTCGTATTGGTACCGGTAGAAAAAA
TGAGTAAAGGAGAAGAACTTTTCACTGGAGTTGTCCCAATTCTTGTTGAATTAGATGGTGATGTTAATGG
GCACAAATTTTCTGTCAGTGGAGAGGGTGAAGGTGATGCAACATACGGAAAACTTACCCTTAAATTTATT
TGCACTACTGGAAAACTACCTGTTCCATGGGTAAGTTTAAACATATATATACTAACTAACCCTGATTATT
TAAATTTTCAGCCAACACTTGTCACTACTTTCTGTTATGGTGTTCAATGCTTCTCGAGATACCCAGATCA
TATGAAACAGCATGACTTTTTCAAGAGTGCCATGCCCGAAGGTTATGTACAGGAAAGAACTATATTTTTC
AAAGATGACGGGAACTACAAGACACGTAAGTTTAAACAGTTCGGTACTAACTAACCATACATATTTAAAT
TTTCAGGTGCTGAAGTCAAGTTTGAAGGTGATACCCTTGTTAATAGAATCGAGTTAAAAGGTATTGATTT
TAAAGAAGATGGAAACATTCTTGGACACAAATTGGAATACAACTATAACTCACACAATGTATACATCATG
GCAGACAAACAAAAGAATGGAATCAAAGTTGTAAGTTTAAACATGATTTTACTAACTAACTAATCTGATT
TAAATTTTCAGAACTTCAAAATTAGACACAACATTGAAGATGGAAGCGTTCAACTAGCAGACCATTATCA
ACAAAATACTCCAATTGGCGATGGCCCTGTCCTTTTACCAGACAACCATTACCTGTCCACACAATCTGCC
CTTTCGAAAGATCCCAACGAAAAGAGAGACCACATGGTCCTTCTTGAGTTTGTAACAGCTGCTGGGATTA
CACATGGCATGGACGAACTATACAAAAGCCCACAAGCTTTGGAATTCGCTAGCCGGCCATACAAGTAATC
CGGGTTCTAGAAGCGCTGCTAAGGGGGCCCTCGTCGAGTCGGTCACAATCACCTGAAACTCCAAAGGCAG
CCAGTGAGGAACGTGAAGAAGAAGAAAAAGAGTCATCTGAACAGGTTTGATTTTCTTTCTGGTCAAAAAG
ATGAAATTATTGATTTTCAGCCAGATACTCCCAAAACTAGCAGCGAGAAGTCTGCAAGTCGTTCACAGTC
GCCCAGAGAATCGCGGGAAGTGAGCCAAGAGGTATGTTTTTCAAAAATCAATAACTGATCATAATTTTTA
TTGTTTGGTGAATTTAAGAAAATAATATTCGAAAATTCCTCTGAATTATCAAGATTGCAGTATTAATTTC
GAGAAAAATTGAGATATTCATAGAGCTATTGTAAATTTTCTTGATTTCAGACTGAAACTTCGGAAAATCA
AGAGAAAATCAAAGAAAAGGATGACGGGGATGATCAGCCTGGCACACCGAACAGCTATAGAAGCCGGGAA
ACTTCACCAGCTCCAAAAAGGTCCAAGGAGACCAGGTTTGTCAAAAGCTTCCTGCGATTAATTCTCATTT
CAATTTTTCAGAGAATCAGAGTCTCCTGAAAAATCCCCGGTTCGTTCAAGATCTCCCAGAAGGTCTTCAG
CACGTTCCCCGTCACGATCTCCTAGACGGCGCCGAGAAAGAAGCTCAGAAAGAAAGCAATCCGAAGAGCC
AGCACCGCTACCAGAGAAAAAGAAGAAAGAGCCGCTGGATATTCTACGAACAAGAACCGGAGGAGCATAT
ATTCCACCCGCCAAACTTCGACTTATGCAACAACAGATTAGTGATAAGCAAAGTGAACAGTATCAGAGAA
TGAATTGGGAAAGAATGAAGAAAAAGATTCACGGATTGGTTAACAGAGTCAACGCGAAGAATCTTGTTCA
AATTGTCAGAGAACTTCTTCAAGAGAATGTGATTCGTTCAAAGTGAGTGAGAAAATCGAAGGAAAAGGAA
AGAATTAATTTAATTTTTCAGGGGACTTCTCTGCCGTGACATTATTCAAGCTCAGGCTTTCTCACCAGGA
TTCTCTAACGTCTATGCAGCTTTGGCGGCAGTTATCAACTCGAAATTCCCTCATGTCGGTGAACTTCTTC
TCCGTCGTCTGATTGTACAGTTCAAAAGAAGTTTCCGTAGAAATGACAGAGGCGTCACGGTGAACGTGAT
CAAATTCATCGCACATTTGATTAATCAACAAGTTGCTCACGAAGTTCTTGCGCTGGAAATCATGATTCTG
ATGCTTGAAGAACCAACTGATGATTCAGTTGAAGTCGCCATTGCGTTCCTGAAAGAGTGTGGAGCAAAGC
TTCTGGAGATTGCTCCAGCAGCTCTTAACAGTGTCTACGACCGTCTTCGTGCAATTCTCATGGAAACTGA
AAGATCGGAAAATGCACTGGATCGACGTATTCAGTATATGATTGAGACTGCAATGCAGATTCGAAAGGAC
AAATTTGCGGCGTATCCGGCGGTCATTGAAGACTTGGACTTGATTGAGGAGGAGGATCAGATCATCCATA
CACTTAATTTGGAGGATGCGGTTGATCCGGAAAATGGGCTTAATGTGTTCAAACTAGATCCAGAATTCGA
AAAGAACGAGGAGGTTTATGAGGAGATCCGTAAGGAAATCATTGGAAACGCCGATATTTCGGATGAGGAT
GGTGGCGACGAGTTGGATGATGAAGAAGAGGGTAGTGATGTGGAAGAGGCTCCGAAGAAGACTACAGAGA
TTATTGATAATACTGATCAGAATTGACTGCTTTCAGAAGGTATTCATTTTGAGTTTTGGGCCGGCAAATC
TGTAAGTTGCCGGTTGCCGAAAATTTGCTGAATTTGCCGGAAAAAAAAATTCCGGAATTTATTTAAAAAC
TTTTTGTAAAAATTAAATTAAATTTGCAACTTTTCAGAGAAGTCTACCTGACAATGCAATCATCTTTGGA
CTACCAAGAAGCTGCTCACAAATTGCTGAAAATGAAGATTCCAGACAGCATGCAGGTCAGCGATGTTGCA
AAGAAAAATTTTCGACCAAAAAAACCAACCAATCATAAAATTTAAAAAAAAACTCCGTTTTTTTCTTTTT
TTTTATACGAGAAAAACCAAAAAAATGTATTTTTGCCAAATTCTAAAATACTATCCCCGAAATTTTCAAT
ATTTTCTCTTTCAGAACGAACTCTGCGCGATGCTTGTCGATTGTTGTGCTCAACAGCGTACCTACGAGCG
ATTCTACGGAATGCTCATCGAACGTTTCTGCCGACTTCGCCTCGAATACCAGCAATACTTTGAAAAGCTC
TGCCAGGACACGTATTCCACGATTCACCGAATTGACATCACAAAACTGCGGAATTTGGCTCGCCTTATTG
CTCATTTGCTCTCGACGGATGCTATTGACTGGAAGATTTTGGCCGATATGAAAATGACCGAAGAGGACAC
AACTTCTTCTGGCAGAATCTATATTAAATATATATTTAATGAACTTGTGGAGGCGATGGGAATGGTTAAA
CTTCATTCGAGAGTTACTGATCCGTGAGTTTCCTAGAGAGAGTTGTTTTCGTATTCAATTTTCCCTATTT
TCAGAACTTTGGCTCATTGCTTTGTTGGATTATTCCCACGAACTAATCCGAACAGCGCACGATTTTCGAT
CAACTTCTTCACAATGATTGGATTGGGTGGTTTGACGTTGGAACTTCGTGAATGGCTGGCAAAGGGTCTC
AAGAAGAAGAAGGGAATGCTGGATCAGTTGAAGGCCGAATCAAGCTCAGATTCATCGTCGTCTTCGGATT
CGTCAGACTCGTCTGATTCTTCGGATTCTGACGATTCATCCGACTCGTCTTCAGATTCCTCATCTTCTTC
AGAATCAGAGCCAGAACCACCGAAGAAAAAGAAGAAGAAGAACAGTGAAGAGAGTTCCAAAAAGAAGGAA
AAAGAGAATATTGGTCGACGGGATCGTGGAGACAAGAGAGCTGAACGTCATCGTGATCAAAGTGTGGAGA
ACAAGGACAAGGATCGTCGACGTCGCCAGGATTCTGACGAAAATCGTCGGCCAGAACGAGGAGATGACCG
CAAGGATCGGAGTAAAGATCGTCGTCGTCAAGACTCGGATGATGAGGATCGGAAAGGTCGTGAACGTCGG
GAAGATTCAGGGGAAAGACGTCGCGGAGATCGGGATCGACGTGATCGAAACAAGGATCAGGAGGATCACC
GTGAAGATCGCCGTGACCGAAGCAAGGATCGTGAGGATCGACGTGATCGCCGTCGTCATGACTCTGATGA
TGATCGTAAAACTCGTCGGGATAGAAGTGAAGAGCGAGGAGGACGTCGTCGTGAAGTGGAATCGGATGAT
CGACGCCGACGTCGTTGAATTTTCAAATTTTAAATACTGAATATTTGTTTTTTTTCCTATTATTTATTTA
TTCTCTTTGTGTTTTTTTTCTTGCTTTCTAAAAAATTAATTCAATCCAAATCTAAACATTTTTTTTTCTC
TTTCCGTCTCCCAATTCGTATTCCGCTCCTCTCATCTGAACACAATGTGCAAGTTTATTTATCTTCTCGC
TTTCATTTCATTAGGACGTGGGGGGAATTGGTGGAAGGGGGAAACACACAAAAGGATGATGGAAATGAAA
TAAGGACACACAATATGCAACAACATTCAATTCAGAAATATGGAGGAAGGTTTAAAAGAAAACATAAAAA
TATATAGAGGAGGAAGGAAAACTAGTAAAAAATAAGCAAAGAAATTAGGCGAACGATGAGAATTGTCCTC
GCTTGGCAAATGCGAATCCGTATGGAGAGGCACGTTTGGCGAAGGCAAATGTTCGGTATGGAGATCTGTA
AAAATTTTTAAGTTGAAATTTGGTGTTGCTCTTTTACAAAATTTTCCGATTTTCGCTTGAAATTACGGTG
CCAGGTCTCGACACGTCTTCCAATTTTTCAAATTCAAAAGAGCCTTTAATGGGCTGTAGTTGCTAATTTC
TCGTTTTTGAAAATTTTTCTTCCGTTTAATCGAAATTTGATGTATTTTATTTATGATTTTCAATAAATTT
CAAAGAAACTGGTGAAAACTCGGAAAATTGTGAACTACAGTAATCCAATCCTTAAAGGCGCACACCTTTT
AAATGTCCGCCCCAATACGATATTTTTTTAAGATTCGCTAGAGCGGCCCAAAAGGCCTTTTTTTTTTGGC
GCCGACGTCAGGTGGCACTTTTCGGGGAAATGTGCGCGGAACCCCTATTTGTTTATTTTTCTAAATACAT
TCAAATATGTATCCGCTCATGAGACAATAACCCTGATAAATGCTTCAATAATATTGAAAAAGGAAGAGTA
TGAGTATTCAACATTTCCGTGTCGCCCTTATTCCCTTTTTTGCGGCATTTTGCCTTCCTGTTTTTGCTCA
CCCAGAAACGCTGGTGAAAGTAAAAGATGCTGAAGATCAGTTGGGTGCACGAGTGGGTTACATCGAACTG
GATCTCAACAGCGGTAAGATCCTTGAGAGTTTTCGCCCCGAAGAACGTTTTCCAATGATGAGCACTTTTA
AAGTTCTGCTATGTGGCGCGGTATTATCCCGTATTGACGCCGGGCAAGAGCAACTCGGTCGCCGCATACA
CTATTCTCAGAATGACTTGGTTGAGTACTCACCAGTCACAGAAAAGCATCTTACGGATGGCATGACAGTA
AGAGAATTATGCAGTGCTGCCATAACCATGAGTGATAACACTGCGGCCAACTTACTTCTGACAACGATCG
GAGGACCGAAGGAGCTAACCGCTTTTTTGCACAACATGGGGGATCATGTAACTCGCCTTGATCGTTGGGA
ACCGGAGCTGAATGAAGCCATACCAAACGACGAGCGTGACACCACGATGCCTGTAGCAATGGCAACAACG
TTGCGCAAACTATTAACTGGCGAACTACTTACTCTAGCTTCCCGGCAACAATTAATAGACTGGATGGAGG
CGGATAAAGTTGCAGGACCACTTCTGCGCTCGGCCCTTCCGGCTGGCTGGTTTATTGCTGATAAATCTGG
AGCCGGTGAGCGTGGGTCTCGCGGTATCATTGCAGCACTGGGGCCAGATGGTAAGCCCTCCCGTATCGTA
GTTATCTACACGACGGGGAGTCAGGCAACTATGGATGAACGAAATAGACAGATCGCTGAGATAGGTGCCT
CACTGATTAAGCATTGGTAACTGTCAGACCAAGTTTACTCATATATACTTTAGATTGATTTAAAACTTCA
TTTTTAATTTAAAAGGATCTAGGTGAAGATCCTTTTTGATAATCTCATGACCAAAATCCCTTAACGTGAG
TTTTCGTTCCACTGAGCGTCAGACCCCGTAGAAAAGATCAAAGGATCTTCTTGAGATCCTTTTTTTCTGC
GCGTAATCTGCTGCTTGCAAACAAAAAAACCACCGCTACCAGCGGTGGTTTGTTTGCCGGATCAAGAGCT
ACCAACTCTTTTTCCGAAGGTAACTGGCTTCAGCAGAGCGCAGATACCAAATACTGTCCTTCTAGTGTAG
CCGTAGTTAGGCCACCACTTCAAGAACTCTGTAGCACCGCCTACATACCTCGCTCTGCTAATCCTGTTAC
CAGTGGCTGCTGCCAGTGGCGATAAGTCGTGTCTTACCGGGTTGGACTCAAGACGATAGTTACCGGATAA
GGCGCAGCGGTCGGGCTGAACGGGGGGTTCGTGCACACAGCCCAGCTTGGAGCGAACGACCTACACCGAA
CTGAGATACCTACAGCGTGAGCATTGAGAAAGCGCCACGCTTCCCGAAGGGAGAAAGGCGGACAGGTATC
CGGTAAGCGGCAGGGTCGGAACAGGAGAGCGCACGAGGGAGCTTCCAGGGGGAAACGCCTGGTATCTTTA
TAGTCCTGTCGGGTTTCGCCACCTCTGACTTGAGCGTCGATTTTTGTGATGCTCGTCAGGGGGGCGGAGC
CTATGGAAAAACGCCAGCAACGCGGCCTTTTTACGGTTCCTGGCCTTTTGCTGGCCTTTTGCTCACATGT
TCTTTCCTGCGTTATCCCCTGATTCTGTGGATAACCGTATTACCGCCTTTGAGTGAGCTGATACCGCTCG
CCGCAGCCGAACGACCGAGCGCAGCGAGTCAGTGAGCGAGGAAGCGGAAGAGCGCCCAATACGCAAACCG
CCTCTCCCCGCGCGTTGGCCGATTCATTAATGCAGCTGGCACGACAGGTTTCCCGACTGGAAAGCGGGCA
GTGAGCGCAACGCAATTAATGTGAGTTAGCTCACTCATTAGGCACCCCAGGCTTTACACTTTATGCTTCC
GGCTCGTATGTTGTGTGGAATTGTGAGCGGATAACAATTTCACACAGGAAACAGCTATGACCATGATTAC
GCCAAGCTGTAAGTTTAAACATGATCTTACTAACTAACTATTCTCATTTAAATTTTCAGAGCTTAAAAAT
GGCTGAAATCACTCACAACGATGGATACGCTAACAACTTGGAAATGAAAT
