>Addgene plasmid #1599 | L3809 | addgene partial sequence | sequence record 16735 | 1599_m13reverse
GNGNGTTACTGATCTTACTAACTAACTATTCTCATTTAAATTTTCAGAGCTTAAAAATGGCTGAANTCAC
TCACAACGATGGATACGCTAACAACTTGGAAATGAAATAAGCTTCTGGAGATTGCTCCAGCAGCTCTTAA
CAGTGTCTACGACCGTCTTCGTGCAATTCTCATGGAAACTGAAAGATCGGAAAATGCACTGGATCGACGT
ATTCAGTATATGATTGAGACTGCAATGCAGATTCGAAAGGACAAATTTGCGGTAAGGTAGAATATATAAA
TAGTTTATTAGAAAAAAATAAATTAGAATAATTTAAATTCCTACTAGCCAATCAGGCGACCTTTTTGCGC
ATAGTTCTATTATTGAAAAATTTGGAGAATTTCTCATATTCTCGCTCGGAAATCTGGAATTCGACGAGAT
CTTCTGGCTTCTGTGCAGCTGCATCGCTTTGTGCTCCCTTTCTCGCTTGTCTTCTGTGTACACCAAGAAC
CTTGTTGAGTTCATCAACTGAATCTGTGACTGGCTTGTTGCTCACTGGATGCACTAGACGACTGATTCTC
GAGAAATCAGATTGAGTTGCGATTAGGGTGACCTAGAAATTGGGAATAATACGAACTTTTGAAAATATTC
AGGAGGATTAAAAAAATTATTCTCGACAATCCTACAAATTTACTTATTGCACCATGTTGCTCCAACATTT
TTCATTAAAAGTTAATGAAAAAATGTAGAAAATCGGAAATTGGCAATTTTCAGACCATTTTTAAGCATTT
TCAAAAAAAAATTGCAGCTGAAATAAATGTCATTTTCAGATAAATCGAGCGATTTTCTGTTGTCTGACAC
TAGTTTTTAGTTTTAAAAAATGTTGGAAGAACATGGTGCAATAGGTAATTTCATAGAATTTCCATGTGTT
TTTTTTCAATTAACCAATTATCCNAATCTTCCAACCTCACATTTTGCGGAGCTGGGCTATCAGAATCTGC
TGCAGTTTTATAAGACGAGCATCTCTGANATCNCTGAAAATTAATTTTTAATCCAAACTTGAATATCACC
TAACCCNCTTATNAACTTTCNCGATCTNCTGTCGTCCGGNACANGACGGGNAAAACCCAATGNAANATTG
ANTGGNTCAGNCCTTCGGGNTGNACGNNGGGCCNGCAGGCNTTNATTTAACTAGGCCAANATCATTNAGN
ANGGATAATTGNTCCCNACCCNTAAAAACTTTGGANAAAAAAAAAAANGGTTCCT
